>Addgene plasmid #55291 | mTagBFP2-Dectin1A-N-10 | depositor partial sequence | sequence record 85696 | insert sequence
AGATCCGCTAGCGCCACCATGGAATATCATCCTGATTTAGAAAATTTGGATGAAGATGGATATACTCAAT
TACACTTCGACTCTCAAAGCAATACCAGGATAGCTGTTGTTTCAGAGAAAGGATCGTGTGCTGCATCTCC
TCCTTGGCGCCTCATTGCTGTAATTTTGGGAATCCTATGCTTGGTAATACTGGTGATAGCTGTGGTCCTG
GGTACCATGGCTATTTGGAGATCCAATTCAGGAAGCAACACATTGGAGAATGGCTACTTTCTATCAAGAA
ATAAAGAGAACCACAGTCAACCCACACAATCATCTTTAGAAGACAGTGTGACTCCTACCAAAGCTGTCAA
AACCACAGGGGTTCTTTCCAGCCCTTGTCCTCCTAATTGGATTATATATGAGAAGAGCTGTTATCTATTC
AGCATGTCACTAAATTCCTGGGATGGAAGTAAAAGACAATGCTGGCAACTGGGCTCTAATCTCCTAAAGA
TAGACAGCTCAAATGAATTGGGATTTATAGTAAAACAAGTGTCTTCCCAACCTGATAATTCATTTTGGAT
AGGCCTTTCTCGGCCCCAGACTGAAGTACCATGGCTCTGGGAGGATGGATCAACATTCTCTTCTAACTTA
TTTCAGATCAGAACCACAGCTACCCAAGAAAACCCATCTCCAAATTGTGTATGGATTCACGTGTCAGTCA
TTTATGACCAACTGTGTAGTGTGCCCTCATATAGTATTTGTGAGAAGAAGTTTTCAATGAGCTCCGGAGG
GGATCCACCGGTCGCCACCATGGTGTCTAAGGGCGAAGAGCTGATTAAGGAGAACATGCACATGAAGCTG
TACATGGAGGGCACCGTGGACAACCATCACTTCAAGTGCACATCCGAGGGCGAAGGCAAGCCCTACGAGG
GCACCCAGACCATGAGAATCAAGGTGGTCGAGGGCGGCCCTCTCCCCTTCGCCTTCGACATCCTGGCTAC
TAGCTTCCTCTACGGCAGCAAGACCTTCATCAACCACACCCAGGGCATCCCCGACTTCTTCAAGCAGTCC
TTCCCTGAGGGCTTCACATGGGAGAGAGTCACCACATACGAAGACGGGGGCGTGCTGACCGCTACCCAGG
ACACCAGCCTCCAGGACGGCTGCCTCATCTACAACGTCAAGATCAGAGGGGTGAACTTCACATCCAACGG
CCCTGTGATGCAGAAGAAAACACTCGGCTGGGAGGCCTTCACCGAGACGCTGTACCCCGCTGACGGCGGC
CTGGAAGGCAGAAACGACATGGCCCTGAAGCTCGTGGGCGGGAGCCATCTGATCGCAAACGCCAAGACCA
CATATAGATCCAAGAAACCCGCTAAGAACCTCAAGATGCCTGGCGTCTACTATGTGGACTACAGACTGGA
AAGAATCAAGGAGGCCAACAACGAGACCTACGTCGAGCAGCACGAGGTGGCAGTGGCCAGATACTGCGAC
CTCCCTAGCAAACTGGGGCACAAGCTTAATTAAGCGGCCGCGACTCTAGATCATAATCAGCCATACCACA
TTT
