>Addgene plasmid #55291 | mTagBFP2-Dectin1A-N-10 | addgene partial sequence | sequence record 106319 | mTagBFP-R 5'-gtgccctccatgtacagctt-3'
GACACCATGGTGGCGACCGGTGGATCCCCTCCGGAGCTCATTGAAAACTTCTTCTCACAAATACTATATG
AGGGCACACTACACAGTTGGTCATAAATGACTGACACGTGAATCCATACACAATTTGGAGATGGGTTTTC
TTGGGTAGCTGTGGTTCTGATCTGAAATAAGTTAGAAGAGAATGTTGATCCATCCTCCCAGAGCCATGGT
ACTTCAGTCTGGGGCCGAGAAAGGCCTATCCAAAATGAATTATCAGGTTGGGAAGACACTTGTTTTACTA
TAAATCCCAATTCATTTGAGCTGTCTATCTTTAGGAGATTAGAGCCCAGTTGCCAGCATTGTCTTTTACT
TCCATCCCAGGAATTTAGTGACATGCTGAATAGATAACAGCTCTTCTCATATATAATCCAATTAGGAGGA
CAAGGGCTGGAAAGAACCCCTGTGGTTTTGACAGCTTTGGTAGGAGTCACACTGTCTTCTAAAGATGATT
GTGTGGGTTGACTGTGGTTCTCTTTATTTCTTGATAGAAAGTAGCCATTCTCCAATGTGTTGCTTCCTGA
ATTGGATCTCCAAATAGCCATGGTACCCAGGACCACAGCTATCACCAGTATTACCAAGCATAGGATTCCC
AAAATTACAGCAATGAGGCGCCAAGGAGGAGATGCAGCACACGATCCTTTCTCTGAAACAACAGCTATCC
TGGTATTGCTTTGAGAGTCGAAGTGTAATTGAGTATATCCATCTTCATCCAAATTTTCTAAATCAGGATG
ATATTCCATGGTGGCGCTAGCGGATCTGACGGTTCACTAAACCAGCTCTGCTTATATAGACCTCCCACCG
TACACGCCTACCGCCCATTTGCGTCAATGGGGCGGAGTTGT
