[The description below was written by a language model from this plasmid's Addgene catalogue record.]
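Description:
mTagBFP2-Dectin1A-N-10 is a mammalian expression plasmid built on the mTagBFP2-N1 backbone (about 4.75 kb without the insert), an N1-style fusion vector in which a gene of interest is placed upstream of the fluorescent protein. It is maintained in E. coli as a high-copy plasmid under kanamycin selection. It also carries a neomycin resistance marker, so transfected mammalian cells can be selected with G418. The record does not include a feature table, so the origin of replication and other backbone elements are not itemised. The listed sequencing primers do point to a CMV promoter at the 5′ end of the expression cassette and an SV40 polyadenylation signal at the 3′ end.

The insert is human Dectin-1 isoform A (gene CLEC7A, also known as CD369 or CLECSF12), a C-type lectin-family receptor found at the cell surface. It is transcribed from the CMV promoter and fused at its C terminus to mTagBFP2, an enhanced monomeric blue fluorescent protein with excitation at 399 nm and emission at 456 nm. The "N-10" in the name probably refers to the N1-type fusion orientation and a 10-residue linker between the two proteins, but the record does not say so, and the cloning method is listed as unknown.

The stated purpose is membrane localization. The fusion therefore serves as a blue marker for imaging the plasma membrane, or Dectin-1 distribution itself, in live or fixed mammalian cells. Its blue emission suits it to multicolour experiments alongside green, yellow or red fluorescent proteins.
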