Addgene plasmid #55291: mTagBFP2-Dectin1A-N-10
Purpose: Localization: Membrane, Excitation: 399, Emission: 456
Depositing lab: Michael Davidson. Depositing organization: Florida State University, Tallahassee. Publication: An enhanced monomeric blue fluorescent protein with the high chemical stability of the chromophore. Subach OM, Cranfill PJ, Davidson MW, Verkhusha VV. PLoS One. 2011;6(12):e28674. Epub 2011 Dec 8. 10.1371/journal.pone.0028674 PubMed 22174863.
Backbone
  Vector backbone: mTagBFP2-N1
  Backbone size w/o insert (bp): 4750
  Vector type: Mammalian Expression
  Selectable markers: Neomycin (select with G418)
Growth in bacteria
  Bacterial resistance: Kanamycin, 50 μg/mL
  Growth temperature: 37°C
  Growth strain: DH5alpha
  Copy number: High Copy
Gene/Insert
  Gene/Insert name: Dectin1A (alt name: NP_922938.1)
  Species: H. sapiens (human)
  Entrez Gene: CLEC7A (a.k.a. BGR, CANDF4, CD369, CLECSF12, DECTIN1, SCARE2)
  Promoter: CMV
  Tag / fusion protein: mTagBFP2 (C terminal on backbone)
  Cloning method: Unknown
  Sequencing primers: 5′ CMV-F; 3′ SV40pA-R
Terms and licenses: Academic/Nonprofit Terms; Industry Terms
Depositor comments: . Excitation = 399; Emission = 456
How to cite: mTagBFP2-Dectin1A-N-10 was a gift from Michael Davidson (Addgene plasmid # 55291 ; http://n2t.net/addgene:55291 ; RRID:Addgene_55291)
